LOCUS       Exported 6844 bp ds-DNA circular SYN 12-MAY-2021
DEFINITION  pAAV plasmid expressing an mCherry.3xFLAG.NOS1AP fusion protein
            under the hSyn promoter.
ACCESSION   .
VERSION     .
KEYWORDS    pAAV-hSyn-mCherry.3xFLAG.NOS1AP-WPRE
SOURCE      synthetic DNA construct
  ORGANISM  synthetic DNA construct
REFERENCE   1 (bases 1 to 6844)
  AUTHORS   Candemir E, Kollert L, Weissflog L, Geis M, Muller A, Post AM,
            O'Leary A, Harro J, Reif A, Freudenberg F
  TITLE     Interaction of NOS1AP with the NOS-I PDZ domain: Implications for
            schizophrenia-related alterations in dendritic morphology.
  JOURNAL   Eur Neuropsychopharmacol. 2016 Apr;26(4):741-55. doi:
            10.1016/j.euroneuro.2016.01.008. Epub 2016 Jan 28.
  PUBMED    26861996
REFERENCE   2 (bases 1 to 6844)
  AUTHORS   .
  TITLE     Direct Submission
  JOURNAL   Exported May 12, 2021 from SnapGene Server 1.1.58
            http://www.snapgene.com
FEATURES             Location/Qualifiers
     source          1..6844
                     /organism="synthetic DNA construct"
                     /mol_type="other DNA"
     repeat_region   1..130
                     /label=AAV2 ITR (alternate)
                     /note="Functional equivalent of wild-type AAV2 ITR"
     promoter        175..622
                     /label=hSyn promoter
                     /note="human synapsin I promoter; confers neuron-specific
                     expression (Kugler et al., 2003)"
     regulatory      654..663
                     /regulatory_class="other"
                     /note="vertebrate consensus sequence for strong initiation
                     of translation (Kozak, 1987)"
     CDS             660..1367
                     /codon_start=1
                     /product="monomeric derivative of DsRed fluorescent protein
                     (Shaner et al., 2004)"
                     /label=mCherry
                     /note="mammalian codon-optimized"
                     /translation="MVSKGEEDNMAIIKEFMRFKVHMEGSVNGHEFEIEGEGEGRPYEG
                     TQTAKLKVTKGGPLPFAWDILSPQFMYGSKAYVKHPADIPDYLKLSFPEGFKWERVMNF
                     EDGGVVTVTQDSSLQDGEFIYKVKLRGTNFPSDGPVMQKKTMGWEASSERMYPEDGALK
                     GEIKQRLKLKDGGHYDAEVKTTYKAKKPVQLPGAYNVNIKLDITSHNEDYTIVEQYERA
                     EGRHSTGGMDELYK"
     primer_bind     complement(805..823)
                     /label=mCherry-R
                     /note="mCherry, reverse primer"
     primer_bind     1073..1092
                     /label=mCherry-F
                     /note="mCherry, forward primer"
     CDS             1374..1439
                     /codon_start=1
                     /product="three tandem FLAG(R) epitope tags, followed by an
                     enterokinase cleavage site"
                     /label=3xFLAG
                     /translation="DYKDHDGDYKDHDIDYKDDDDK"
     misc_feature    2971..3559
                     /label=WPRE
                     /note="woodchuck hepatitis virus posttranscriptional
                     regulatory element"
     primer_bind     complement(3024..3044)
                     /label=WPRE-R
                     /note="WPRE, reverse primer"
     CDS             complement(3442..3453)
                     /codon_start=1
                     /product="Factor Xa recognition and cleavage site"
                     /label=Factor Xa site
                     /translation="IEGR"
     polyA_signal    3591..4067
                     /label=hGH poly(A) signal
                     /note="human growth hormone polyadenylation signal"
     primer_bind     complement(3790..3809)
                     /label=hGH-PA-R
                     /note="Human growth hormone terminator, reverse primer"
     repeat_region   4107..4247
                     /label=AAV2 ITR
                     /note="inverted terminal repeat of adeno-associated virus
                     serotype 2"
     repeat_region   4107..4236
                     /label=AAV2 ITR
     rep_origin      4322..4777
                     /direction=RIGHT
                     /label=f1 ori
                     /note="f1 bacteriophage origin of replication; arrow
                     indicates direction of (+) strand synthesis"
     primer_bind     complement(4409..4428)
                     /label=F1ori-R
                     /note="F1 origin, reverse primer"
     primer_bind     4619..4640
                     /label=F1ori-F
                     /note="F1 origin, forward primer"
     primer_bind     complement(4794..4813)
                     /label=pRS-marker
                     /note="pRS vectors, use to sequence yeast selectable
                     marker"
     primer_bind     4913..4935
                     /label=pGEX 3'
                     /note="pGEX vectors, reverse primer"
     primer_bind     complement(4973..4991)
                     /label=pBRforEco
                     /note="pBR322 vectors, upsteam of EcoRI site, forward
                     primer"
     promoter        5059..5163
                     /gene="bla"
                     /label=AmpR promoter
     CDS             5164..6024
                     /codon_start=1
                     /gene="bla"
                     /product="beta-lactamase"
                     /label=AmpR
                     /note="confers resistance to ampicillin, carbenicillin, and
                     related antibiotics"
                     /translation="MSIQHFRVALIPFFAAFCLPVFAHPETLVKVKDAEDQLGARVGYI
                     ELDLNSGKILESFRPEERFPMMSTFKVLLCGAVLSRIDAGQEQLGRRIHYSQNDLVEYS
                     PVTEKHLTDGMTVRELCSAAITMSDNTAANLLLTTIGGPKELTAFLHNMGDHVTRLDRW
                     EPELNEAIPNDERDTTMPVAMATTLRKLLTGELLTLASRQQLIDWMEADKVAGPLLRSA
                     LPAGWFIADKSGAGERGSRGIIAALGPDGKPSRIVVIYTTGSQATMDERNRQIAEIGAS
                     LIKHW"
     primer_bind     complement(5382..5401)
                     /label=Amp-R
                     /note="Ampicillin resistance gene, reverse primer"
     rep_origin      6195..6783
                     /direction=RIGHT
                     /label=ori
                     /note="high-copy-number ColE1/pMB1/pBR322/pUC origin of
                     replication"
     primer_bind     6684..6703
                     /label=pBR322ori-F
                     /note="pBR322 origin, forward primer"
ORIGIN
        1 cctgcaggca gctgcgcgct cgctcgctca ctgaggccgc ccgggcgtcg ggcgaccttt
       61 ggtcgcccgg cctcagtgag cgagcgagcg cgcagagagg gagtggccaa ctccatcact
      121 aggggttcct gcggccgcac gcgtgtgtct agactgcaga gggccctgcg tatgagtgca
      181 agtgggtttt aggaccagga tgaggcgggg tgggggtgcc tacctgacga ccgaccccga
      241 cccactggac aagcacccaa cccccattcc ccaaattgcg catcccctat cagagagggg
      301 gaggggaaac aggatgcggc gaggcgcgtg cgcactgcca gcttcagcac cgcggacagt
      361 gccttcgccc ccgcctggcg gcgcgcgcca ccgccgcctc agcactgaag gcgcgctgac
      421 gtcactcgcc ggtcccccgc aaactcccct tcccggccac cttggtcgcg tccgcgccgc
      481 cgccggccca gccggaccgc accacgcgag gcgcgagata ggggggcacg ggcgcgacca
      541 tctgcgctgc ggcgccggcg actcagcgct gcctcagtct gcggtgggca gcggaggagt
      601 cgtgtcgtgc ctgagagcgc agtcgagaag gtaccggatc ctctagagtc gacgccacca
      661 tggtgagcaa gggcgaggag gataacatgg ccatcatcaa ggagttcatg cgcttcaagg
      721 tgcacatgga gggctccgtg aacggccacg agttcgagat cgagggcgag ggcgagggcc
      781 gcccctacga gggcacccag accgccaagc tgaaggtgac caagggtggc cccctgccct
      841 tcgcctggga catcctgtcc cctcagttca tgtacggctc caaggcctac gtgaagcacc
      901 ccgccgacat ccccgactac ttgaagctgt ccttccccga gggcttcaag tgggagcgcg
      961 tgatgaactt cgaggacggc ggcgtggtga ccgtgaccca ggactcctcc ctgcaggacg
     1021 gcgagttcat ctacaaggtg aagctgcgcg gcaccaactt cccctccgac ggccccgtaa
     1081 tgcagaagaa gaccatgggc tgggaggcct cctccgagcg gatgtacccc gaggacggcg
     1141 ccctgaaggg cgagatcaag cagaggctga agctgaagga cggcggccac tacgacgctg
     1201 aggtcaagac cacctacaag gccaagaagc ccgtgcagct gcccggcgcc tacaacgtca
     1261 acatcaagtt ggacatcacc tcccacaacg aggactacac catcgtggaa cagtacgaac
     1321 gcgccgaggg ccgccactcc accggcggca tggacgagct gtacaaggaa ttcgactaca
     1381 aagaccatga cggtgattat aaagatcatg atattgatta caaggatgac gatgacaagc
     1441 tagctatgcc cagcaaaacc aagtacaacc ttgtggacga tgggcacgat ctacggatcc
     1501 ctttgcacaa cgaggacgcc ttccagcacg gcatctcttt tgaggccaag tacgtgggaa
     1561 gcctggatgt gcccagaccc aacagcaggg ttgagatcgt ggctgccatg cgcagaatcc
     1621 ggtatgagtt taaagccaag aacatcaaga agaagaaagt aagcatcatg gtctctgtgg
     1681 acggtgtcaa ggtgattctg aagaagaaga aaaagaaaaa ggagtggacg tgggatgaga
     1741 gcaagatgct ggtgatgcag gaccctatct acaggatctt ctatgtctct catgactccc
     1801 aagacttgaa aatcttcagc tatattgcca gagatggtgc cagcaatatc ttcagatgta
     1861 acgtctttaa atccaaaaag aagagtcaag ctatgagaat cgtgcggaca gtgggacagg
     1921 ccttcgaagt ctgccacaag ctgagcctgc agcacacaca gcagaatgca gatggccagg
     1981 aagatgggga gagcgagagg aacagtgatg gctcaggaga cccaggccgg cagctcacgg
     2041 gagctgagag ggtctccaca gccgctgcag aggagacaga cattgacgcc gtggaggtcc
     2101 cactccctgg gaatgacatt ctggaattca gccgaggtgt gactgatctg gatgccgtag
     2161 ggaaggatgg aggctcccac atagactcaa cggtctcacc ccaccctcag gagcccatgc
     2221 tgacagcctc ccctcgaatg ctgctccctt cctcttcctc gaagccgcca ggcttgggca
     2281 cggggacgcc cctgtccact caccaccaga tgcagctcct ccagcagctc ctccagcagc
     2341 agcaacaaca gacacaagtg gctgtggccc aggtacactt actgaaggat cagttggctg
     2401 ctgaggctgc ggcgcggctg gaggcccagg cacgagtgca ccagctcctg ctgcagaaca
     2461 aagacatgct ccagcacatc tctctgctgg tcaagcaggt gcaggagctg gagctgaagc
     2521 tgtcaggaca gaacaccatg ggctcccagg acagcttgct ggagatcacc ttccgttcag
     2581 gtgccctgcc tgtgctctgt gaatccacca cccctaagcc agaggaccta cactcaccac
     2641 tgctgggcgc tggcttggct gactttgccc acccagcggg cagcccttta ggtaggcatg
     2701 actgcttggt gaagctggag tgctttcgct tcctcccacc tgaggatacc cagccgatga
     2761 tggcacaggg tgagccgctc ctaggtggcc tggagctcat caagttccga gagtcgggca
     2821 tcgcctctga gtatgagtcc aacacagacg aaagcgagga gcgtgactca tggtcacagg
     2881 aagagctgcc acgcctgctc aatgtcttac agcggcagga gttgggtgac agtttggatg
     2941 atgagatcgc cgtgtagtaa gcttatcgat aatcaacctc tggattacaa aatttgtgaa
     3001 agattgactg gtattcttaa ctatgttgct ccttttacgc tatgtggata cgctgcttta
     3061 atgcctttgt atcatgctat tgcttcccgt atggctttca ttttctcctc cttgtataaa
     3121 tcctggttgc tgtctcttta tgaggagttg tggcccgttg tcaggcaacg tggcgtggtg
     3181 tgcactgtgt ttgctgacgc aacccccact ggttggggca ttgccaccac ctgtcagctc
     3241 ctttccggga ctttcgcttt ccccctccct attgccacgg cggaactcat cgccgcctgc
     3301 cttgcccgct gctggacagg ggctcggctg ttgggcactg acaattccgt ggtgttgtcg
     3361 gggaaatcat cgtcctttcc ttggctgctc gcctatgttg ccacctggat tctgcgcggg
     3421 acgtccttct gctacgtccc ttcggccctc aatccagcgg accttccttc ccgcggcctg
     3481 ctgccggctc tgcggcctct tccgcgtctt cgccttcgcc ctcagacgag tcggatctcc
     3541 ctttgggccg cctccccgca tcgataccga gcgctgctcg agagatctac gggtggcatc
     3601 cctgtgaccc ctccccagtg cctctcctgg ccctggaagt tgccactcca gtgcccacca
     3661 gccttgtcct aataaaatta agttgcatca ttttgtctga ctaggtgtcc ttctataata
     3721 ttatggggtg gaggggggtg gtatggagca aggggcaagt tgggaagaca acctgtaggg
     3781 cctgcggggt ctattgggaa ccaagctgga gtgcagtggc acaatcttgg ctcactgcaa
     3841 tctccgcctc ctgggttcaa gcgattctcc tgcctcagcc tcccgagttg ttgggattcc
     3901 aggcatgcat gaccaggctc agctaatttt tgtttttttg gtagagacgg ggtttcacca
     3961 tattggccag gctggtctcc aactcctaat ctcaggtgat ctacccacct tggcctccca
     4021 aattgctggg attacaggcg tgaaccactg ctcccttccc tgtccttctg attttgtagg
     4081 taaccacgtg cggaccgagc ggccgcagga acccctagtg atggagttgg ccactccctc
     4141 tctgcgcgct cgctcgctca ctgaggccgg gcgaccaaag gtcgcccgac gcccgggctt
     4201 tgcccgggcg gcctcagtga gcgagcgagc gcgcagctgc ctgcaggggc gcctgatgcg
     4261 gtattttctc cttacgcatc tgtgcggtat ttcacaccgc atannnnnnn nnnnnnnnnn
     4321 nnnnnnnnnn nnnnnnnnnn nnnnnnnnnn nnnnnnnnnn nnnnnnnnnn nnnnnnnnnn
     4381 nnnnnnnnnn nnnnnnnntn nnnnnnnnnn nnnnnnnnnn nnnnnnnnnn nnnnnnnnnn
     4441 nnnnncnnnn nnnnnnnnnn nnnnnnnnnn nnnnnnnnnn nnnnnnnnnn nnnnnnnnnn
     4501 nnnnnnnnnn nnnnnnnnnn nnnnnnnnnn nnnnnnnnnn nnnnnnnnnn nnnnnnnnnn
     4561 nnnnnnnnnn nnnnnnnnnn nnnnnnncct ttgacgttgg agtccacgtt ctttaatagt
     4621 ggactcttgt tccaaactgg aacaacactc aactctatct cgggctattc ttttgattta
     4681 taagggattt tgccgatttc ggtctattgg ttaaaaaatg agctgattta acaaaaattt
     4741 aacgcgaatt ttaacaaaat attaacgttt acaattttat ggtgcactct cagtacaatc
     4801 tgctctgatg ccgcatagtt aagccagccc cgacacccgc caacacccgc tgacgcgccc
     4861 tgacgggctt gtctgctccc ggcatccgct tacagacaag ctgtgaccgt ctccgggagc
     4921 tgcatgtgtc agaggttttc accgtcatca ccgaaacgcg cgagacgaaa gggcctcgtg
     4981 atacgcctat ttttataggt taatgtcatg ataataatgg tttcttagac gtcaggtggc
     5041 acttttcggg gaaatgtgcg cggaacccct atttgtttat ttttctaaat acattcaaat
     5101 atgtatccgc tcatgagaca ataaccctga taaatgcttc aataatattg aaaaaggaag
     5161 agtatgagta ttcaacattt ccgtgtcgcc cttattccct tttttgcggc attttgcctt
     5221 cctgtttttg ctcacccaga aacgctggtg aaagtaaaag atgctgaaga tcagttgggt
     5281 gcacgagtgg gttacatcga actggatctc aacagcggta agatccttga gagttttcgc
     5341 cccgaagaac gttttccaat gatgagcact tttaaagttc tgctatgtgg cgcggtatta
     5401 tcccgtattg acgccgggca agagcaactc ggtcgccgca tacactattc tcagaatgac
     5461 ttggttgagt actcaccagt cacagaaaag catcttacgg atggcatgac agtaagagaa
     5521 ttatgcagtg ctgccataac catgagtgat aacactgcgg ccaacttact tctgacaacg
     5581 atcggaggac cgaaggagct aaccgctttt ttgcacaaca tgggggatca tgtaactcgc
     5641 cttgatcgtt gggaaccgga gctgaatgaa gccataccaa acgacgagcg tgacaccacg
     5701 atgcctgtag caatggcaac aacgttgcgc aaactattaa ctggcgaact acttactcta
     5761 gcttcccggc aacaattaat agactggatg gaggcggata aagttgcagg accacttctg
     5821 cgctcggccc ttccggctgg ctggtttatt gctgataaat ctggagccgg tgagcgtggg
     5881 tctcgcggta tcattgcagc actggggcca gatggtaagc cctcccgtat cgtagttatc
     5941 tacacgacgg ggagtcaggc aactatggat gaacgaaata gacagatcgc tgagataggt
     6001 gcctcactga ttaagcattg gtaactgtca gaccaagttt actcatatat actttagatt
     6061 gatttaaaac ttcattttta atttaaaagg atctaggtga agatcctttt tgataatctc
     6121 atgaccaaaa tcccttaacg tgagttttcg ttccactgag cgtcagaccc cgtagaaaag
     6181 atcaaaggat cttcttgaga tccttttttt ctgcgcgtaa tctgctgctt gcaaacaaaa
     6241 aaaccaccgc taccagcggt ggtttgtttg ccggatcaag agctaccaac tctttttccg
     6301 aaggtaactg gcttcagcag agcgcagata ccaaatactg ttcttctagt gtagccgtag
     6361 ttaggccacc acttcaagaa ctctgtagca ccgcctacat acctcgctct gctaatcctg
     6421 ttaccagtgg ctgctgccag tggcgataag tcgtgtctta ccgggttgga ctcaagacga
     6481 tagttaccgg ataaggcgca gcggtcgggc tgaacggggg gttcgtgcac acagcccagc
     6541 ttggagcgaa cgacctacac cgaactgaga tacctacagc gtgagctatg agaaagcgcc
     6601 acgcttcccg aagggagaaa ggcggacagg tatccggtaa gcggcagggt cggaacagga
     6661 gagcgcacga gggagcttcc agggggaaac gcctggtatc tttatagtcc tgtcgggttt
     6721 cgccacctct gacttgagcg tcgatttttg tgatgctcgt caggggggcg gagcctatgg
     6781 aaaaacgcca gcaacgcggc ctttttacgg ttcctggcct tttgctggcc ttttgctcac
     6841 atgt
//
